>Addgene plasmid #227648 | pBEST-PrOR1OR2-MGapt-UTR1-deGFP | addgene full sequence | sequence record 452405 | Addgene NGS Result
ATAAAAATAGGCGTATCACGAGGCCCTTTCGTCTTCAAGAATTCTGGCGAATCCTCTGACCAGCCAGAAA
ACGACCTTTCTGTGGTGAAACCGGATGCTGCAATTCAGAGCGCCAGCAAGTGGGGGACAGCAGAAGCCCT
GACCGCCGCAGAGTGGATGTTTGACATGGTGAAGACTATCGCACCATCAGCCAGAAAACCGAATTTTGCT
GGGTGGGCTAACGATATCCGCGGATCCCGACTGATGCGTGAACGTGACGGACGTAACCACCGCGACATGT
GTGTGCTGTTCTGAGCTAACACCGTGCGTGTTGACAATTTTACCTCTGGCGGTGATAATGGTTGCAGCTA
GCGGGATCCCGACTGGCGAGAGCCAGGTAACGAATGGATCCAATAATTTTGTTTAACTTTAAGAAGGAGA
TATACCATGGAGCTTTTCACTGGCGTTGTTCCCATCCTGGTCGAGCTGGACGGCGACGTAAACGGCCACA
AGTTCAGCGTGTCCGGCGAGGGCGAGGGCGATGCCACCTACGGCAAGCTGACCCTGAAGTTCATCTGCAC
CACCGGCAAGCTGCCCGTGCCCTGGCCCACCCTCGTGACCACCCTGACCTACGGCGTGCAGTGCTTCAGC
CGCTACCCCGACCACATGAAGCAGCACGACTTCTTCAAGTCCGCCATGCCCGAAGGCTACGTCCAGGAGC
GCACCATCTTCTTCAAGGACGACGGCAACTACAAGACCCGCGCCGAGGTGAAGTTCGAGGGCGACACCCT
GGTGAACCGCATCGAGCTGAAGGGCATCGACTTCAAGGAGGACGGCAACATCCTGGGGCACAAGCTGGAG
TACAACTACAACAGCCACAACGTCTATATCATGGCCGACAAGCAGAAGAACGGCATCAAGGTGAACTTCA
AGATCCGCCACAACATCGAGGACGGCAGCGTGCAGCTCGCCGACCACTACCAGCAGAACACCCCCATCGG
CGACGGCCCCGTGCTGCTGCCCGACAACCACTACCTGAGCACCCAGTCCGCCCTGAGCAAAGACCCCAAC
GAGAAGCGCGATCACATGGTCCTGCTGGAGTTCGTGACCGCCGCCGGGATCTAACTCGAGCAAAGCCCGC
CGAAAGGCGGGCTTTTCTGTGTCGACCGATGCCCTTGAGAGCCTTCAACCCAGTCAGCTCCTTCCGGTGG
GCGCGGGGCATGACTATCGTCGCCGCACTTATGACTGTCTTCTTTATCATGCAACTCGTAGGACAGGTGC
CGGCAGCGCTCTTCCGCTTCCTCGCTCACTGACTCGCTGCGCTCGGTCGTTCGGCTGCGGCGAGCGGTAT
CAGCTCACTCAAAGGCGGTAATACGGTTATCCACAGAATCAGGGGATAACGCAGGAAAGAACATGTGAGC
AAAAGGCCAGCAAAAGGCCAGGAACCGTAAAAAGGCCGCGTTGCTGGCGTTTTTCCATAGGCTCCGCCCC
CCTGACGAGCATCACAAAAATCGACGCTCAAGTCAGAGGTGGCGAAACCCGACAGGACTATAAAGATACC
AGGCGTTTCCCCCTGGAAGCTCCCTCGTGCGCTCTCCTGTTCCGACCCTGCCGCTTACCGGATACCTGTC
CGCCTTTCTCCCTTCGGGAAGCGTGGCGCTTTCTCATAGCTCACGCTGTAGGTATCTCAGTTCGGTGTAG
GTCGTTCGCTCCAAGCTGGGCTGTGTGCACGAACCCCCCGTTCAGCCCGACCGCTGCGCCTTATCCGGTA
ACTATCGTCTTGAGTCCAACCCGGTAAGACACGACTTATCGCCACTGGCAGCAGCCACTGGTAACAGGAT
TAGCAGAGCGAGGTATGTAGGCGGTGCTACAGAGTTCTTGAAGTGGTGGCCTAACTACGGCTACACTAGA
AGAACAGTATTTGGTATCTGCGCTCTGCTGAAGCCAGTTACCTTCGGAAAAAGAGTTGGTAGCTCTTGAT
CCGGCAAACAAACCACCGCTGGTAGCGGTGGTTTTTTTGTTTGCAAGCAGCAGATTACGCGCAGAAAAAA
AGGATCTCAAGAAGATCCTTTGATCTTTTCTACGGGGTCTGACGCTCAGTGGAACGAAAACTCACGTTAA
GGGATTTTGGTCATGAGATTATCAAAAAGGATCTTCACCTAGATCCTTTTAAATTAAAAATGAAGTTTTA
AATCAATCTAAAGTATATATGAGTAAACTTGGTCTGACAGTTACCAATGCTTAATCAGTGAGGCACCTAT
CTCAGCGATCTGTCTATTTCGTTCATCCATAGTTGCCTGACTCCCCGTCGTGTAGATAACTACGATACGG
GAGGGCTTACCATCTGGCCCCAGTGCTGCAATGATACCGCGAGACCCACGCTCACCGGCTCCAGATTTAT
CAGCAATAAACCAGCCAGCCGGAAGGGCCGAGCGCAGAAGTGGTCCTGCAACTTTATCCGCCTCCATCCA
GTCTATTAATTGTTGCCGGGAAGCTAGAGTAAGTAGTTCGCCAGTTAATAGTTTGCGCAACGTTGTTGCC
ATTGCTACAGGCATCGTGGTGTCACGCTCGTCGTTTGGTATGGCTTCATTCAGCTCCGGTTCCCAACGAT
CAAGGCGAGTTACATGATCCCCCATGTTGTGCAAAAAAGCGGTTAGCTCCTTCGGTCCTCCGATCGTTGT
CAGAAGTAAGTTGGCCGCAGTGTTATCACTCATGGTTATGGCAGCACTGCATAATTCTCTTACTGTCATG
CCATCCGTAAGATGCTTTTCTGTGACTGGTGAGTACTCAACCAAGTCATTCTGAGAATAGTGTATGCGGC
GACCGAGTTGCTCTTGCCCGGCGTCAACACGGGATAATACCGCGCCACATAGCAGAACTTTAAAAGTGCT
CATCATTGGAAAACGTTCTTCGGGGCGAAAACTCTCAAGGATCTTACCGCTGTTGAGATCCAGTTCGATG
TAACCCACTCGTGCACCCAACTGATCTTCAGCATCTTTTACTTTCACCAGCGTTTCTGGGTGAGCAAAAA
CAGGAAGGCAAAATGCCGCAAAAAAGGGAATAAGGGCGACACGGAAATGTTGAATACTCATACTCTTCCT
TTTTCAATATTATTGAAGCATTTATCAGGGTTATTGTCTCATGAGCGGATACATATTTGAATGTATTTAG
AAAAATAAACAAATAGGGGTTCCGCGCACATTTCCCCGAAAAGTGCCACCTGACGTCTAAGAAACCATTA
TTATCATGACATTAACCT
Features (pLannotate 1.2.2; 7 found; start..end, strand, type, name):
     40..330     +  CDS            O (fragment): VRPO_LAMBD - Protein inferred from homology: Swiss-Prot protein existence level 3. Necessary for the bidirectional replication of DNA. It interacts with the ori (origin of replication) region of the genome during the initiation of replication. From Escherichia phage lambda (Bacteriophage lambda).
    398..420     +  RBS            RBS: efficient ribosome binding site from bacteriophage T7 gene 10 (Olins and Rangwala, 1989)
    430..1101    +  CDS            (3-F)Tyr-EGFP: (3-F)Tyr-EGFP is a basic (constitutively fluorescent) green fluorescent protein published in 2004, derived from Aequorea victoria.
   1141..1272    +  CDS            TcR (fragment): tetracycline efflux protein; tet; confers resistance to tetracycline
   1452..2040    -  rep_origin     ori: high-copy-number ColE1/pMB1/pBR322/pUC origin of replication
   2211..3071    -  CDS            AmpR: β-lactamase; bla; confers resistance to ampicillin, carbenicillin, and related antibiotics
   3072..3176    -  promoter       AmpR promoter: bla
