[The description below was written by a language model from this plasmid's Addgene catalogue record and pLannotate feature annotations shown in this document.]
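Description:
pBEST-PrOR1OR2-MGapt-UTR1-deGFP is a small (about 3.2 kb) synthetic-biology plasmid built on the pBEST backbone and intended as a reporter template for Escherichia coli-based cell-free expression reactions. It is propagated in bacteria under ampicillin selection, with a β-lactamase gene driven by its native bla promoter and a ColE1/pMB1-family origin of replication. The annotation software labels this origin as high copy, whereas the catalogue entry lists the plasmid as low copy. The recorded host, KL740, and the reduced growth temperature fit a plasmid carrying a strong lambda-derived promoter: the OR1 and OR2 operators are binding sites for the lambda cI repressor, and a repressor-supplying host would keep the promoter quiet during propagation, although the record does not explain this choice.

The payload is a single transcription unit in which the PrOR1OR2 promoter drives a transcript containing the malachite green aptamer (MGapt), followed by the UTR1 leader and the deGFP coding sequence. The aptamer becomes fluorescent when it binds malachite green dye, reporting RNA levels, while deGFP fluorescence reports protein output, so transcription and translation can be followed separately from one construct.

The automated feature table does not annotate the promoter or aptamer. It detects a lambda-derived segment upstream, called as a fragment of the phage O gene, a strong T7 gene 10 ribosome binding site that likely corresponds to UTR1, and an EGFP-family open reading frame that corresponds to deGFP. A short tetracycline-resistance fragment downstream appears to be a backbone remnant rather than a functional marker. No terminator is annotated.
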