Addgene plasmid #227648: pBEST-PrOR1OR2-MGapt-UTR1-deGFP
Purpose: PrOR1OR2-driven expression of MGapt and deGFP for quantifying cell-free RNA and protein synthesis.
Depositing lab: Richard Murray. Depositing organization: California Institute of Technology. Publication: Metabolic Perturbations to an Escherichia coli-based Cell-Free System Reveal a Trade-off between Transcription and Translation. Kapasiawala M, Murray RM. ACS Synth Biol. 2024 Dec 20;13(12):3976-3990. doi: 10.1021/acssynbio.4c00361. Epub 2024 Nov 20. PubMed 39565716.
Backbone
  Vector backbone: pBEST
  Vector type: Synthetic Biology
Growth in bacteria
  Bacterial resistance: Ampicillin, 100 μg/mL
  Growth temperature: 30°C
  Growth strain: KL740
  Copy number: Low Copy
Gene/Insert
  Gene/Insert name: MG aptamer (MGapt) and deGFP
  Species: Synthetic
  Cloning method: Gibson Cloning
Terms and licenses: Academic/Nonprofit Terms; Industry Terms: Not Available to Industry
Depositor comments: Please visit https://doi.org/10.1101/2023.03.22.533877 for bioRxiv preprint.
How to cite: pBEST-PrOR1OR2-MGapt-UTR1-deGFP was a gift from Richard Murray (Addgene plasmid # 227648 ; http://n2t.net/addgene:227648 ; RRID:Addgene_227648)
